Addgene plasmid #112534: pMM1157
Purpose: pZE2-PLhrtO-lux-hrtR-RBS3 - ChuA transciptional unit deletion of plasmid pMM643, ColE1 origin, KanR
Depositing lab: Timothy Lu. Depositing organization: Massachusetts Institute of Technology. Publication: An ingestible bacterial-electronic system to monitor gastrointestinal health. Mimee M, Nadeau P, Hayward A, Carim S, Flanagan S, Jerger L, Collins J, McDonnell S, Swartwout R, Citorik RJ, Bulovic V, Langer R, Traverso G, Chandrakasan AP, Lu TK. Science. 2018 May 25;360(6391):915-918. doi: 10.1126/science.aas9315. PubMed 29798884.
Backbone
  Vector backbone: PZE2
  Backbone size w/o insert (bp): 2216
  Total vector size (bp): 8838
  Modifications to backbone: RBS3 (stronger HrtR RBS)
  Vector type: Bacterial Expression
Growth in bacteria
  Bacterial resistance: Kanamycin, 50 μg/mL
  Growth temperature: 37°C
  Growth strain: DH5alpha
  Copy number: High Copy
Gene/Insert 1
  Gene/Insert name: HrtR
  Species: Lactococcus lactis
  Insert size (bp): 570
  Promoter: ProD
  Cloning method: Gibson Cloning
  Sequencing primers: 5′ GTC AAT ACG AGG ACG CAG AAA GGG TG
Gene/Insert 2
  Gene/Insert name: luxCDABE (alt name: Bacterial luciferase operon)
  Species: Photorhabdus luminescens
  Insert size (bp): 5798
  Promoter: PL(HrtO)
  Cloning method: Gibson Cloning
  Sequencing primers: 5′ GGC AAG AAA GCC ATC CAG TTT ACT TTG C
Terms and licenses: Academic/Nonprofit Terms; Industry Terms: Not Available to Industry
How to cite: pMM1157 was a gift from Timothy Lu (Addgene plasmid # 112534 ; http://n2t.net/addgene:112534 ; RRID:Addgene_112534)
