[The description below was written by a language model from this plasmid's Addgene catalogue record and pLannotate feature annotations shown in this document.]
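Description:
pMM1157 (pZE2-PLhrtO-lux-hrtR-RBS3) is a bacterial expression plasmid of about 8.8 kb built on the pZE2 backbone. It is propagated in E. coli from a high-copy ColE1-type origin and selected with kanamycin through the neo/nptII resistance gene. A short adjoining Tn5 transposase fragment appears to be a remnant of the resistance cassette's origin. The rrnB T1 and lambda t0 terminators insulate the backbone modules from one another, as is typical of the pZ vector family.

The payload is a two-part heme-responsive luminescence circuit. The Photorhabdus luminescens luxCDABE operon encodes the LuxA/LuxB luciferase subunits, and LuxC, LuxD and LuxE synthesize the aldehyde substrate, so cells emit light without added substrate. The operon is placed under PL(HrtO), a phage lambda PL-derived promoter carrying HrtR operator sites. The annotation software detects this only as a partial match to PLtetO-1, consistent with a shared PL scaffold in which the operators have been exchanged. The second unit expresses HrtR, a repressor from Lactococcus lactis, from the constitutive ProD promoter using a stronger ribosome binding site (RBS3). HrtR is not annotated in the feature table, but it presumably lies in the unannotated region upstream of the rrnB T1 terminator. HrtR represses the promoter until heme binding relieves repression, switching on luminescence.

The record describes this plasmid as a derivative of pMM643 lacking the ChuA transcriptional unit. ChuA is an outer-membrane heme transporter, so the construct probably serves as a control for testing how much heme import contributes to sensor response. It comes from work on ingestible bacterial-electronic devices for monitoring gastrointestinal health.
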