Features (pLannotate 1.2.2; 12 found; start..end, strand, type, name):
    635..721     +  terminator     rrnB T1 terminator: Escherichia coli rrnB; transcription terminator T1 from the E. coli rrnB gene
    901..1489    -  rep_origin     ori: high-copy-number ColE1/pMB1/pBR322/pUC origin of replication
   1577..1671    -  terminator     lambda t0 terminator: transcription terminator from phage lambda
   1705..2496    -  CDS            neo: KKA2_KLEPN - Also known as kan, nptII. Experimental evidence at protein level: Swiss-Prot protein existence level 1. Resistance to kanamycin, neomycin, paromomycin, ribostamycin, butirosin and gentamicin B. From Klebsiella pneumoniae.
   2528..2647    -  CDS            tnpA (fragment): TN5P_ECOLX - Also known as tnp. Experimental evidence at protein level: Swiss-Prot protein existence level 1. Mediates transposition of transposon Tn5 by a 'cut and paste' mechanism. First, the monomeric transposase binds the 19 bp inverted DNA repeats flanking the transposon. Then, dimerization of the DNA- bound transposase creates a synaptic DNA complex. After nicking of the first DNA strand, excision of the transposon proceeds through a series of intermediates. The transposase then mediates the insertion of the transposon at a new site by strand transfer. The activity of the wild- type tran
   2761..2792    +  promoter       PLtetO-1 promoter (fragment): modified phage lambda PL promoter with tet operator sites (Lutz and Bujard, 1997)
   2814..4256    +  CDS            LuxC: LuxC fatty acid reductase; luxC; from the Photorhabdus luminescens bioluminescence operon
   4269..5192    +  CDS            LuxD: LuxD acyltransferase; luxD; from the Photorhabdus luminescens bioluminescence operon
   5241..6323    +  CDS            LuxA: LuxA luciferase subunit; luxA; from the Photorhabdus luminescens bioluminescence operon
   6338..7321    +  CDS            LuxB: LuxB luciferase subunit; luxB; from the Photorhabdus luminescens bioluminescence operon
   7500..8612    +  CDS            LuxE: LuxE; luxE; from the Photorhabdus luminescens bioluminescence operon
   8613..8634    -  misc_feature   MCS (fragment): pBluescript multiple cloning site
>Addgene plasmid #112534 | pMM1157 | addgene full sequence | sequence record 216000 | Addgene NGS Result
TATACTCTAATTAATCACATAATAAGGACGAATTTATGCCAAAATCAACCTATTTTAGTCTTTCTGACGA
AAAACGAAAACGTGTCTATGATGCCTGTTTACTAGAATTTCAAACGCACTCTTTCCATGAAGCTAAAATC
ATGCACATCGTAAAAGCACTTGATATCCCAAGAGGAAGTTTTTATCAATACTTTGAAGATTTGAAGGATT
CATACTATTATATCTTGTCACAGGAAACTGTCGAGATTCATGATTTATTTTTTAATTTACTAAAAGAATA
TCCTCTAGAAGTTGCTCTTAATAAATACAAGTATCTTCTTCTTGAAAATTTAGTAAATTCGCCCCAATAT
AATCTTTATAAATATCGATTTTTAGATTGGACTTATGAATTAGAAAGAGATTGGAAGCCTAAAGGCGAGG
TAACTGTTCCCGCTCGTGAACTTGATAATCCTATTTCCCAAGTATTAAAATCAGTCATTCACAATCTAGT
TTATCGCATGTTTAGTGAAAATTGGGATGAACAAAAGTTTATTGAAACTTACGATAAAGAAATCAAATTG
CTCACAGAGGGCTTGCTTAATTATGTTACTGAAAGCAAAAAATAGGGATCCCATGGTACGCGTGCTAGAG
GCATCAAATAAAACGAAAGGCTCAGTCGAAAGACTGGGCCTTTCGTTTTATCTGTTGTTTGTCGGTGAAC
GCTCTCCTGAGTAGGACAAATCCGCCGCCCTAGAGGAAAACCTAGGTAGACCTAGGCGTTCGGCTGCGGC
GAGCGGTATCAGCTCACTCAAAGGCGGTAATACGGTTATCCACAGAATCAGGGGATAACGCAGGAAAGAA
CATGTGAGCAAAAGGCCAGCAAAAGGCCAGGAACCGTAAAAAGGCCGCGTTGCTGGCGTTTTTCCATAGG
CTCCGCCCCCCTGACGAGCATCACAAAAATCGACGCTCAAGTCAGAGGTGGCGAAACCCGACAGGACTAT
AAAGATACCAGGCGTTTCCCCCTGGAAGCTCCCTCGTGCGCTCTCCTGTTCCGACCCTGCCGCTTACCGG
ATACCTGTCCGCCTTTCTCCCTTCGGGAAGCGTGGCGCTTTCTCATAGCTCACGCTGTAGGTATCTCAGT
TCGGTGTAGGTCGTTCGCTCCAAGCTGGGCTGTGTGCACGAACCCCCCGTTCAGCCCGACCGCTGCGCCT
TATCCGGTAACTATCGTCTTGAGTCCAACCCGGTAAGACACGACTTATCGCCACTGGCAGCAGCCACTGG
TAACAGGATTAGCAGAGCGAGGTATGTAGGCGGTGCTACAGAGTTCTTGAAGTGGTGGCCTAACTACGGC
TACACTAGAAGGACAGTATTTGGTATCTGCGCTCTGCTGAAGCCAGTTACCTTCGGAAAAAGAGTTGGTA
GCTCTTGATCCGGCAAACAAACCACCGCTGGTAGCGGTGGTTTTTTTGTTTGCAAGCAGCAGATTACGCG
CAGAAAAAAAGGATCTCAAGAAGATCCTTTGATCTTTTCTACGGGGTCTGACGCTCAGTGGAACGAAAAC
TCACGTTAAGGGATTTTGGTCATGACTAGTGCTTGGATTCTCACCAATAAAAAACGCCCGGCGGCAACCG
AGCGTTCTGAACAAATCCAGATGGAGTTCTGAGGTCATTACTGGATCTATCAACAGGAGTCCAAGCGAGC
TCTCGAACCCCAGAGTCCCGCTCAGAAGAACTCGTCAAGAAGGCGATAGAAGGCGATGCGCTGCGAATCG
GGAGCGGCGATACCGTAAAGCACGAGGAAGCGGTCAGCCCATTCGCCGCCAAGCTCTTCAGCAATATCAC
GGGTAGCCAACGCTATGTCCTGATAGCGGTCCGCCACACCCAGCCGGCCACAGTCGATGAATCCAGAAAA
GCGGCCATTTTCCACCATGATATTCGGCAAGCAGGCATCGCCATGGGTCACGACGAGATCCTCGCCGTCG
GGCATGCGCGCCTTGAGCCTGGCGAACAGTTCGGCTGGCGCGAGCCCCTGATGCTCTTCGTCCAGATCAT
CCTGATCGACAAGACCGGCTTCCATCCGAGTACGTGCTCGCTCGATGCGATGTTTCGCTTGGTGGTCGAA
TGGGCAGGTAGCCGGATCAAGCGTATGCAGCCGCCGCATTGCATCAGCCATGATGGATACTTTCTCGGCA
GGAGCAAGGTGAGATGACAGGAGATCCTGCCCCGGCACTTCGCCCAATAGCAGCCAGTCCCTTCCCGCTT
CAGTGACAACGTCGAGCACAGCTGCGCAAGGAACGCCCGTCGTGGCCAGCCACGATAGCCGCGCTGCCTC
GTCCTGCAGTTCATTCAGGGCACCGGACAGGTCGGTCTTGACAAAAAGAACCGGGCGCCCCTGCGCTGAC
AGCCGGAACACGGCGGCATCAGAGCAGCCGATTGTCTGTTGTGCCCAGTCATAGCCGAATAGCCTCTCCA
CCCAAGCGGCCGGAGAACCTGCGTGCAATCCATCTTGTTCAATCATGCGAAACGATCCTCATCCTGTCTC
TTGATCAGATCTTGATCCCCTGCGCCATCAGATCCTTGGCGGCAAGAAAGCCATCCAGTTTACTTTGCAG
GGCTTCCCAACCTTACCAGAGGGCGCCCCAGCTGGCAATTCCGACGTCTAAGAAACCATTATTATCATGA
CATTAACCTATAAAAATAGGCGTATCACGAGGCCCTTTCGTCTTCACCTCGAGATGCTATAAATGACACA
GTGTCATTTGACAAAATGACACAGTGTCATGATACTGAGCACATCAGCAGGACGCACTGACCATTAAAGA
GGAGAAAGGTACCATGACTAAAAAAATTTCATTCATTATTAACGGCCAGGTTGAAATCTTTCCCGAAGGT
GATGATTTAGTGCAATCCATTAATTTTGGTGATAATAGTGTTTACCTGCCAATATTGAATGACTCTCATG
TAAAAAACATTATTGATTGTAATGGAAATAACGAATTACGGTTGCATAACATTGTCAATTTTCTCTATAC
GGTAGGGCAAAGATGGAAAAATGAAGAATACTCAAGACGCAGGACATACATTCGTGACTTAAAAAAATAT
ATGGGATATTCAGAAGAAATGGCTAAGCTAGAGGCCAATTGGATATCTATGATTTTATGTTCTAAAGGCG
GCCTTTATGATGTTGTAGAAAATGAACTTGGTTCTCGCCATATCATGGATGAATGGCTACCTCAGGATGA
AAGTTATGTTCGGGCTTTTCCGAAAGGTAAATCTGTACATCTGTTGGCAGGTAATGTTCCATTATCTGGG
ATCATGTCTATATTACGCGCAATTTTAACTAAGAATCAGTGTATTATAAAAACATCGTCAACCGATCCTT
TTACCGCTAATGCATTAGCGTTAAGTTTTATTGATGTAGACCCTAATCATCCGATAACGCGCTCTTTATC
TGTTATATATTGGCCCCACCAAGGTGATACATCACTCGCAAAAGAAATTATGCAACATGCGGATGTTATT
GTCGCTTGGGGAGGGCCAGATGCGATTAATTGGGCGGTAGAGCATGCGCCATCTTATGCTGATGTGATTA
AATTTGGTTCTAAAAAGAGTCTTTGCATTATCGATAATCCTGTTGATTTGACGTCCGCAGCGACAGGTGC
GGCTCATGATGTTTGTTTTTACGATCAGCGAGCTTGTTTTTCTGCCCAAAACATATATTACATGGGAAAT
CATTATGAGGAATTTAAGTTAGCGTTGATAGAAAAACTTAATCTATATGCGCATATATTACCGAATGCCA
AAAAAGATTTTGATGAAAAGGCGGCCTATTCTTTAGTTCAAAAAGAAAGCTTGTTTGCTGGATTAAAAGT
AGAGGTGGATATTCATCAACGTTGGATGATTATTGAGTCAAATGCAGGTGTGGAATTTAATCAACCACTT
GGCAGATGTGTGTACCTTCATCACGTCGATAATATTGAGCAAATATTGCCTTATGTTCAAAAAAATAAGA
CGCAAACCATATCTATTTTTCCTTGGGAGTCATCATTTAAATATCGAGATGCGTTAGCATTAAAAGGTGC
GGAAAGGATTGTAGAAGCAGGAATGAATAACATATTTCGAGTTGGTGGATCTCATGACGGAATGCGACCG
TTGCAACGATTAGTGACATATATTTCTCATGAAAGGCCATCTAACTATACGGCTAAGGATGTTGCGGTTG
AAATAGAACAGACTCGATTCCTGGAAGAAGATAAGTTCCTTGTATTTGTCCCATAATAGGTAAAAAGTAT
GGAAAATGAATCAAAATATAAAACCATCGACCACGTTATTTGTGTTGAAGGAAATAAAAAAATTCATGTT
TGGGAAACGCTGCCAGAAGAAAACAGCCCAAAGAGAAAGAATGCCATTATTATTGCGTCTGGTTTTGCCC
GCAGGATGGATCATTTTGCTGGTCTGGCGGAATATTTATCGCGGAATGGATTTCATGTGATCCGCTATGA
TTCGCTTCACCACGTTGGATTGAGTTCAGGGACAATTGATGAATTTACAATGTCTATAGGAAAGCAGAGC
TTGTTAGCAGTGGTTGATTGGTTAACTACACGAAAAATAAATAACTTCGGTATGTTGGCTTCAAGCTTAT
CTGCGCGGATAGCTTATGCAAGCCTATCTGAAATCAATGCTTCGTTTTTAATCACCGCAGTCGGTGTTGT
TAACTTAAGATATTCTCTTGAAAGAGCTTTAGGGTTTGATTATCTCAGTCTACCCATTAATGAATTGCCG
AATAATCTAGATTTTGAAGGCCATAAATTGGGTGCTGAAGTCTTTGCGAGAGATTGTCTTGATTTTGGTT
GGGAAGATTTAGCTTCTACAATTAATAACATGATGTATCTTGATATACCGTTTATTGCTTTTACTGCAAA
TAACGATAATTGGGTCAAGCAAGATGAAGTTATCACATTGTTATCAAATATTCGTAGTAATCGATGCAAG
ATATATTCTTTGTTAGGAAGTTCGCATGACTTGAGTGAAAATTTAGTGGTCCTGCGCAATTTTTATCAAT
CGGTTACGAAAGCCGCTATCGCGATGGATAATGATCATCTGGATATTGATGTTGATATTACTGAACCGTC
ATTTGAACATTTAACTATTGCGACAGTCAATGAACGCCGAATGAGAATTGAGATTGAAAATCAAGCAATT
TCTCTGTCTTAAAATCTATTGAGATATTCTATCACTCAAATAGCAATATAAGGACTCTCTATGAAATTTG
GAAACTTTTTGCTTACATACCAACCTCCCCAATTTTCTCAAACAGAGGTAATGAAACGTTTGGTTAAATT
AGGTCGCATCTCTGAGGAGTGTGGTTTTGATACCGTATGGTTACTGGAGCATCATTTCACGGAGTTTGGT
TTGCTTGGTAACCCTTATGTCGCTGCTGCATATTTACTTGGCGCGACTAAAAAATTGAATGTAGGAACTG
CCGCTATTGTTCTTCCCACAGCCCATCCAGTACGCCAACTTGAAGATGTGAATTTATTGGATCAAATGTC
AAAAGGACGATTTCGGTTTGGTATTTGCCGAGGGCTTTACAACAAGGACTTTCGCGTATTCGGCACAGAT
ATGAATAACAGTCGCGCCTTAGCGGAATGCTGGTACGGGCTGATAAAGAATGGCATGACAGAGGGATATA
TGGAAGCTGATAATGAACATATCAAGTTCCATAAGGTAAAAGTAAACCCCGCGGCGTATAGCAGAGGTGG
CGCACCGGTTTATGTGGTGGCTGAATCAGCTTCGACGACTGAGTGGGCTGCTCAATTTGGCCTACCGATG
ATATTAAGTTGGATTATAAATACTAACGAAAAGAAAGCACAACTTGAGCTTTATAATGAAGTGGCTCAAG
AATATGGGCACGATATTCATAATATCGACCATTGCTTATCATATATAACATCTGTAGATCATGACTCAAT
TAAAGCGAAAGAGATTTGCCGGAAATTTCTGGGGCATTGGTATGATTCTTATGTGAATGCTACGACTATT
TTTGATGATTCAGACCAAACAAGAGGTTATGATTTCAATAAAGGGCAGTGGCGTGACTTTGTATTAAAAG
GACATAAAGATACTAATCGCCGTATTGATTACAGTTACGAAATCAATCCCGTGGGAACGCCGCAGGAATG
TATTGACATAATTCAAAAAGACATTGATGCTACAGGAATATCAAATATTTGTTGTGGATTTGAAGCTAAT
GGAACAGTAGACGAAATTATTGCTTCCATGAAGCTCTTCCAGTCTGATGTCATGCCATTTCTTAAAGAAA
AACAACGTTCGCTATTATATTAGCTAAGGAGAAAGAAATGAAATTTGGATTGTTCTTCCTTAACTTCATC
AATTCAACAACTGTTCAAGAACAAAGTATAGTTCGCATGCAGGAAATAACGGAGTATGTTGATAAGTTGA
ATTTTGAACAGATTTTAGTGTATGAAAATCATTTTTCAGATAATGGTGTTGTCGGCGCTCCTCTGACTGT
TTCTGGTTTTCTGCTCGGTTTAACAGAGAAAATTAAAATTGGTTCATTAAATCACATCATTACAACTCAT
CATCCTGTCCGCATAGCGGAGGAAGCTTGCTTATTGGATCAGTTAAGTGAAGGGAGATTTATTTTAGGGT
TTAGTGATTGCGAAAAAAAAGATGAAATGCATTTTTTTAATCGCCCGGTTGAATATCAACAGCAACTATT
TGAAGAGTGTTATGAAATCATTAACGATGCTTTAACAACAGGCTATTGTAATCCAGATAACGATTTTTAT
AGCTTCCCTAAAATATCTGTAAATCCCCATGCTTATACGCCAGGCGGACCTCGGAAATATGTAACAGCAA
CCAGTCATCATATTGTTGAGTGGGCGGCCAAAAAAGGTATTCCTCTCATCTTTAAGTGGGATGATTCTAA
TGATGTTAGATATGAATATGCTGAAAGATATAAAGCCGTTGCGGATAAATATGACGTTGACCTATCAGAG
ATAGACCATCAGTTAATGATATTAGTTAACTATAACGAAGATAGTAATAAAGCTAAACAAGAGACGCGTG
CATTTATTAGTGATTATGTTCTTGAAATGCACCCTAATGAAAATTTCGAAAATAAACTTGAAGAAATAAT
TGCAGAAAACGCTGTCGGAAATTATACGGAGTGTATAACTGCGGCTAAGTTGGCAATTGAAAAGTGTGGT
GCGAAAAGTGTATTGCTGTCCTTTGAACCAATGAATGATTTGATGAGCCAAAAAAATGTAATCAATATTG
TTGATGATAATATTAAGAAGTACCACATGGAATATACCTAATAGATTTCGAGTTGCAGCGAGGCGGCAAG
TGAACGAATCCCCAGGAGCATAGATAACTATGTGACTGGGGTGAGTGAAAGCAGCCAACAAAGCAGCAGC
TTGAAAGATGAAGGGTATAAAAGAGTATGACAGCAGTGCTGCCATACTTTCTAATATTATCTTGAGGAGT
AAAACAGGTATGACTTCATATGTTGATAAACAAGAAATTACAGCAAGCTCAGAAATTGATGATTTGATTT
TTTCGAGCGATCCATTAGTGTGGTCTTACGACGAGCAGGAAAAAATCAGAAAGAAACTTGTGCTTGATGC
ATTTCGTAATCATTATAAACATTGTCGAGAATATCGTCACTACTGTCAGGCACACAAAGTAGATGACAAT
ATTACGGAAATTGATGACATACCTGTATTCCCAACATCGGTTTTTAAGTTTACTCGCTTATTAACTTCTC
AGGAAAACGAGATTGAAAGTTGGTTTACCAGTAGCGGCACGAATGGTTTAAAAAGTCAGGTGGCGCGTGA
CAGATTAAGTATTGAGAGACTCTTAGGCTCTGTGAGTTATGGCATGAAATATGTTGGTAGTTGGTTTGAT
CATCAAATAGAATTAGTCAATTTGGGACCAGATAGATTTAATGCTCATAATATTTGGTTTAAATATGTTA
TGAGTTTGGTGGAATTGTTATATCCTACGACATTTACCGTAACAGAAGAACGAATAGATTTTGTTAAAAC
ATTGAATAGTCTTGAACGAATAAAAAATCAAGGGAAAGATCTTTGTCTTATTGGTTCGCCATACTTTATT
TATTTACTCTGCCATTATATGAAAGATAAAAAAATCTCATTTTCTGGAGATAAAAGCCTTTATATCATAA
CCGGAGGCGGCTGGAAAAGTTACGAAAAAGAATCTCTGAAACGTGATGATTTCAATCATCTTTTATTTGA
TACTTTCAATCTCAGTGATATTAGTCAGATCCGAGATATATTTAATCAAGTTGAACTCAACACTTGTTTC
TTTGAGGATGAAATGCAGCGTAAACATGTTCCGCCGTGGGTATATGCGCGAGCGCTTGATCCTGAAACGT
TGAAACCTGTACCTGATGGAACGCCGGGGTTGATGAGTTATATGGATGCGTCAGCAACCAGTTATCCAGC
ATTTATTGTTACCGATGATGTCGGGATAATTAGCAGAGAATATGGTAAGTATCCCGGCGTGCTCGTTGAA
ATTTTACGTCGCGTCAATACGAGGACGCAGAAAGGGTGTGCTTTAAGCTTAACCGAAGCGTTTGATAGTT
GAAAGCTTGATATCGAATTCCTGCCCAATTATTGAAGGGGAGCGGGAAACCGCTCCCCTTTTTTTGTTTC
TGGTCTCCCCACAGCTAACACCACGTCGTCCCTATCTGCTGCCCTAGGTCTATGAGTGGTTGCTGGATAA
CTTTACGGGCATGCATAAGGCTCGTATAATATATTCAGGGAGACCACAACGGTTTCCCTCTACAAATAAT
TTTGTTTAACTTTGAATTC
